>Addgene plasmid #178301 | p416PGK1-OsCYP711A2(pYL770) | addgene full sequence | sequence record 364916 | Addgene NGS Result
GCGAGACGAAAGGGCCTCGTGATACGCCTATTTTTATAGGTTAATGTCATGATAATAATGGTTTCTTAGA
CGTCAGGTGGCACTTTTCGGGGAAATGTGCGCGGAACCCCTATTTGTTTATTTTTCTAAATACATTCAAA
TATGTATCCGCTCATGAGACAATAACCCTGATAAATGCTTCAATAATATTGAAAAAGGAAGAGTATGAGT
ATTCAACATTTCCGTGTCGCCCTTATTCCCTTTTTTGCGGCATTTTGCCTTCCTGTTTTTGCTCACCCAG
AAACGCTGGTGAAAGTAAAAGATGCTGAAGATCAGTTGGGTGCACGAGTGGGTTACATCGAACTGGATCT
CAACAGCGGTAAGATCCTTGAGAGTTTTCGCCCCGAAGAACGTTTTCCAATGATGAGCACTTTTAAAGTT
CTGCTATGTGGCGCGGTATTATCCCGTATTGACGCCGGGCAAGAGCAACTCGGTCGCCGCATACACTATT
CTCAGAATGACTTGGTTGAGTACTCACCAGTCACAGAAAAGCATCTTACGGATGGCATGACAGTAAGAGA
ATTATGCAGTGCTGCCATAACCATGAGTGATAACACTGCGGCCAACTTACTTCTGACAACGATCGGAGGA
CCGAAGGAGCTAACCGCTTTTTTGCACAACATGGGGGATCATGTAACTCGCCTTGATCGTTGGGAACCGG
AGCTGAATGAAGCCATACCAAACGACGAGCGTGACACCACGATGCCTGTAGCAATGGCAACAACGTTGCG
CAAACTATTAACTGGCGAACTACTTACTCTAGCTTCCCGGCAACAATTAATAGACTGGATGGAGGCGGAT
AAAGTTGCAGGACCACTTCTGCGCTCGGCCCTTCCGGCTGGCTGGTTTATTGCTGATAAATCTGGAGCCG
GTGAGCGTGGGTCTCGCGGTATCATTGCAGCACTGGGGCCAGATGGTAAGCCCTCCCGTATCGTAGTTAT
CTACACGACGGGGAGTCAGGCAACTATGGATGAACGAAATAGACAGATCGCTGAGATAGGTGCCTCACTG
ATTAAGCATTGGTAACTGTCAGACCAAGTTTACTCATATATACTTTAGATTGATTTAAAACTTCATTTTT
AATTTAAAAGGATCTAGGTGAAGATCCTTTTTGATAATCTCATGACCAAAATCCCTTAACGTGAGTTTTC
GTTCCACTGAGCGTCAGACCCCGTAGAAAAGATCAAAGGATCTTCTTGAGATCCTTTTTTTCTGCGCGTA
ATCTGCTGCTTGCAAACAAAAAAACCACCGCTACCAGCGGTGGTTTGTTTGCCGGATCAAGAGCTACCAA
CTCTTTTTCCGAAGGTAACTGGCTTCAGCAGAGCGCAGATACCAAATACTGTTCTTCTAGTGTAGCCGTA
GTTAGGCCACCACTTCAAGAACTCTGTAGCACCGCCTACATACCTCGCTCTGCTAATCCTGTTACCAGTG
GCTGCTGCCAGTGGCGATAAGTCGTGTCTTACCGGGTTGGACTCAAGACGATAGTTACCGGATAAGGCGC
AGCGGTCGGGCTGAACGGGGGGTTCGTGCACACAGCCCAGCTTGGAGCGAACGACCTACACCGAACTGAG
ATACCTACAGCGTGAGCTATGAGAAAGCGCCACGCTTCCCGAAGGGAGAAAGGCGGACAGGTATCCGGTA
AGCGGCAGGGTCGGAACAGGAGAGCGCACGAGGGAGCTTCCAGGGGGAAACGCCTGGTATCTTTATAGTC
CTGTCGGGTTTCGCCACCTCTGACTTGAGCGTCGATTTTTGTGATGCTCGTCAGGGGGGCGGAGCCTATG
GAAAAACGCCAGCAACGCGGCCTTTTTACGGTTCCTGGCCTTTTGCTGGCCTTTTGCTCACATGTTCTTT
CCTGCGTTATCCCCTGATTCTGTGGATAACCGTATTACCGCCTTTGAGTGAGCTGATACCGCTCGCCGCA
GCCGAACGACCGAGCGCAGCGAGTCAGTGAGCGAGGAAGCGGAAGAGCGCCCAATACGCAAACCGCCTCT
CCCCGCGCGTTGGCCGATTCATTAATGCAGCTGGCACGACAGGTTTCCCGACTGGAAAGCGGGCAGTGAG
CGCAACGCAATTAATGTGAGTTAGCTCACTCATTAGGCACCCCAGGCTTTACACTTTATGCTTCCGGCTC
GTATGTTGTGTGGAATTGTGAGCGGATAACAATTTCACACAGGAAACAGCTATGACCATGATTACGCCAA
GCGCGCAATTAACCCTCACTAAAGGGAACAAAAGCTGGAGCTCCCGCGGCCCATCACAAGTTTGTACAAA
AAAGCAGGCTAGGCATTTGCAAGAATTACTCGTGAGTAAGGAAAGAGTGAGGAACTATCGCATACCTGCA
TTTAAAGATGCCGATTTGGGCGCGAATCCTTTATTTTGGCTTCACCCTCATACTATTATCAGGGCCAGAA
AAAGGAAGTGTTTCCCTCCTTCTTGAATTGATGTTACCCTCATAAAGCACGTGGCCTCTTATCGAGAAAG
AAATTACCGTCGCTCGTGATTTGTTTGCAAAAAGAACAAAACTGAAAAAACCCAGACACGCTCGACTTCC
TGTCTTCCTATTGATTGCAGCTTCCAATTTCGTCACACAACAAGGTCCTAGCGACGGCTCACAGGTTTTG
TAACAAGCAATCGAAGGTTCTGGAATGGCGGGAAAGGGTTTAGTACCACATGCTATGATGCCCACTGTGA
TCTCCAGAGCAAAGTTCGTTCGATCGTACTGTTACTCTCTCTCTTTCAAACAGAATTGTCCGAATCGTGT
GACAACAACAGCCTGTTCTCACACACTCTTTTCTTCTAACCAAGGGGGTGGTTTAGTTTAGTAGAACCTC
GTGAAACTTACATTTACATATATATAAACTTGCATAAATTGGTCAATGCAAGAAATACATATTTGGTCTT
TTCTAATTCGTAGTTTTTCAAGTTCTTAGATGCTTTCTTTTTCTCTTTTTTACAGATCATCAAGGAAGTA
ATTATCTACTTTTTACAACAAATATATACAATGGAAATCTCTACTGTTTTGGGTGCTATTTTGGCTGAAT
ACGCTGTTACTTTGGTTGCTATGGCTGTTGGTTTTTTGGTTGTTGGTTACTTGTATGAGCCATACTGGAA
GGTTAGACATGTTCCAGGTCCAGTTCCATTGCCATTGATTGGTCACTTGCATTTGTTGGCTATGCATGGT
CCAGATGTTTTCTCTGTTTTGACTAGAAAGTACGGTCCAATCTTCAGATTCCATATGGGTAGACAACCAT
TGGTTATGGTTGCTGATGCTGAATTGTGTAAAGAAGTTGGCGTTAAGAAGTTCAAGAACTTCCCAAATAG
ATCCATGCCATCTCCAATTACCAATTCTCCAGTTCATCAAAAGGGTCTGTTTTTCACTTCTGGTTCTAGA
TGGACTACCATGAGAAACATGATCTTGTCTATCTACCAACCATCTCATTTGGCTACCTTGATTCCTTCTA
TGGAATCCTGTATTGAAAGAGCTGCTGAAAACTTGGAAGGTCAAGAAGAAATCAACTTCTCCAAGCTGTC
TTTGTCTTTCACTACCGATGTTTTAGGTCAAGCTGCTTTTGGTACTGATTTCGGTTTGTCTAAGAAATTG
GCCTCCTCTGATGATGATGAAGATACCAGAAAAATTGCTGCTGATACTTGTGCTGAAGCTAAAGCTTCTT
CCGAATTCATCAAGATGCATGTTCATGCTACCACCTCATTGAAGATGGATATGTCTGGTTCCTTGTCCAT
TATCGTCGGTCAATTATTGCCATTCTTGCACGAACCTTTCAGACAAGTTTTGAAGAGATTGAGATGGACT
GCCGATCACGAAATTGATAGAGTTAATTTGACTCTGGGCAGACAGTTGGATAGAATAGTTGCTGAAAGAA
CAGCTGCCATGAAGAGAGATCCAGCTGCTTTACAACAAAGAAAGGATTTCTTGTCCGTTATGTTGACCGC
TAGGGAATCTAACAAATCTTCTAGAGAATTACTGACGCCCGATTACATTTCTGCTTTGACTTATGAACAT
CTGTTGGCTGGTTCTGCTACTACTGCTTTTACTTTGACTACTGCCTTGTACTTGGTTGCCAAACATCCAG
AAGTTGAAGAAAAGTTGTTGAGGGAAATTGATGGTTTCGGTCCAAGAGATAGAGTTCCAACTGCTGAAGA
TCTGCAAACTAAGTTTCCATACTTGGACCAGGTTTTGAAAGAAGCTATGAGGTATTACCCATCCTCACCT
TTGATTGCCAGAGAATTGAATCAACAGTTGGAAATCGGTGGTTACCCATTGCCAAAAGGTACTTGGGTTT
GGATGGCTCCAGGTGTATTGGGTAAAGATCCAAAGAATTTTCCAGAGCCAGAAGTGTTTAGACCAGAAAG
ATTTGATCCAAACGGTGAAGAAGAAAAGCGTAGACATCCATATGCTTTGTTCCCATTTGGTATTGGTCCT
AGAGCTTGTATTGGTCAAAAGTTCGCTATCCAAGAAATGAAGTTGTCCGCCATTCATTTCTACAGACACT
ACGTTTTTAGACCCTCTCCATCAATGGAATCTCCACCAGAATTTGTCTACTCCATCGTTTCTAATTTCAA
GAACGGTGCTAAGTTGCAGGTTATCAAGAGACATATCTAATGATTTTGTATAACTAAATAATATTGGAAA
CTAAATACGAATACCCAAATTTTTTATCTAAATTTTGCCGAAAGATTAAAATCTGCAGAGATATCCGAAA
CAGGTAAATGGATGTTTCAATCCCTGTAGTCAGTCAGGAACCCATATTATATTACAGTATTAGTCGCCGC
TTAGGCACGCCTTTAATTAGCAAAATCAAACCTTAAGTGCATATGCCGTATAAGGGAAACTCAAAGAACT
GGCATCGCAAAAATGAAAAAAAGGAAGAGTGAAACCCAGCTTTCTTGTACAAAGTGGTGATGGGGCGGCC
GCGTTTAAACGGTACCCAATTCGCCCTATAGTGAGTCGTATTACGCGCGCTCACTGGCCGTCGTTTTACA
ACGTCGTGACTGGGAAAACCCTGGCGTTACCCAACTTAATCGCCTTGCAGCACATCCCCCTTTCGCCAGC
TGGCGTAATAGCGAAGAGGCCCGCACCGATCGCCCTTCCCAACAGTTGCGCAGCCTGAATGGCGAATGG
[124 nt withheld, positions 5180-5303]
C
[91 nt withheld, positions 5305-5395]
A
[49 nt withheld, positions 5397-5445]
CCTTTGACGTTGGAGTCCACGTTCTTT
[37 nt withheld, positions 5473-5509]
ACCCTATCTCGGTCTATTCTTTTGATTTATAAGGGATTTTGCCGATTTCGGCCTATTGGTTAAAAAATGA
GCTGATTTAACAAAAATTTAACGCGAATTTTAACAAAATATTAACGCTTACAATTTCCTGATGCGGTATT
TTCTCCTTACGCATCTGTGCGGTATTTCACACCGCATAGGGTAATAACTGATATAATTAAATTGAAGCTC
TAATTTGTGAGTTTAGTATACATGCATTTACTTATAATACAGTTTTTTAGTTTTGCTGGCCGCATCTTCT
CAAATATGCTTCCCAGCCTGCTTTTCTGTAACGTTCACCCTCTACCTTAGCATCCCTTCCCTTTGCAAAT
AGTCCTCTTCCAACAATAATAATGTCAGATCCTGTAGAGACCACATCATCCACGGTTCTATACTGTTGAC
CCAATGCGTCTCCCTTGTCATCTAAACCCACACCGGGTGTCATAATCAACCAATCGTAACCTTCATCTCT
TCCACCCATGTCTCTTTGAGCAATAAAGCCGATAACAAAATCTTTGTCGCTCTTCGCAATGTCAACAGTA
CCCTTAGTATATTCTCCAGTAGATAGGGAGCCCTTGCATGACAATTCTGCTAACATCAAAAGGCCTCTAG
GTTCCTTTGTTACTTCTTCTGCCGCCTGCTTCAAACCGCTAACAATACCTGGGCCCACCACACCGTGTGC
ATTCGTAATGTCTGCCCATTCTGCTATTCTGTATACACCCGCAGAGTACTGCAATTTGACTGTATTACCA
ATGTCAGCAAATTTTCTGTCTTCGAAGAGTAAAAAATTGTACTTGGCGGATAATGCCTTTAGCGGCTTAA
CTGTGCCCTCCATGGAAAAATCAGTCAAGATATCCACATGTGTTTTTAGTAAACAAATTTTGGGACCTAA
TGCTTCAACTAACTCCAGTAATTCCTTGGTGGTACGAACATCCAATGAAGCACACAAGTTTGTTTGCTTT
TCGTGCATGATATTAAATAGCTTGGCAGCAACAGGACTAGGATGAGTAGCAGCACGTTCCTTATATGTAG
CTTTCGACATGATTTATCTTCGTTTCCTGCAGGTTTTTGTTCTGTGCAGTTGGGTTAAGAATACTGGGCA
ATTTCATGTTTCTTCAACACTACATATGCGTATATATACCAATCTAAGTCTGTGCTCCTTCCTTCGTTCT
TCCTTCTGTTCGGAGATTACCGAATCAAAAAAATTTCAAGGAAACCGAAATCAAAAAAAAGAATAAAAAA
AAAAATGATGAATTGAAAAGGTGGTATGGTGCACTCTCAGTACAATCTGCTCTGATGCCGCATAGTTAAG
CCAGCCCCGACACCCGCCAACACCCGCTGACGCGCCCTGACGGGCTTGTCTGCTCCCGGCATCCGCTTAC
AGACAAGCTGTGACCGTCTCCGGGAGCTGCATGTGTCAGAGGTTTTCACCGTCATCACCGAAACGC
Features (pLannotate 1.2.2; 19 found; start..end, strand, type, name):
    100..204     +  promoter       AmpR promoter: bla
    205..1065    +  CDS            AmpR: β-lactamase; bla; confers resistance to ampicillin, carbenicillin, and related antibiotics
   1236..1824    +  rep_origin     ori: high-copy-number ColE1/pMB1/pBR322/pUC origin of replication
   2007..2099    +  CDS            lacI (fragment): lac repressor; lacI; The lac repressor binds to the lac operator to inhibit transcription in E. coli. This inhibition can be relieved by adding lactose or isopropyl-β-D-thiogalactopyranoside (IPTG).
   2112..2133    +  protein_bind   CAP binding site: CAP binding activates transcription in the presence of cAMP. E. coli catabolite activator protein
   2148..2178    +  promoter       lac promoter: promoter for the E. coli lac operon
   2186..2202    +  protein_bind   lac operator: The lac repressor binds to the lac operator to inhibit transcription in E. coli. This inhibition can be relieved by adding lactose or isopropyl-β-D-thiogalactopyranoside (IPTG). lac repressor encoded by lacI
   2247..2265    +  promoter       T3 promoter: promoter for bacteriophage T3 RNA polymerase
   2296..2320    +  protein_bind   attB1: mutant version of attB; recombination site for the Gateway® BP reaction BP Clonase™
   3119..4651    +  CDS            CYP711A1: MAX1_ARATH - Also known as MAX1. Experimental evidence at transcript level: Swiss-Prot protein existence level 2. Converts carlactone to carlactonoic acid by catalyzing consecutive oxidations at C-19 to convert the C-19 methyl group into carboxylic acid (PubMed:25425668). Prefers 11R-carlactone to 11S- carlactone as substrate (PubMed:25425668). Acts downstream of CCD7/MAX3 and CCD8/MAX4 in strigolactone signaling pathway and may be implicated in synthesis of carotenoid-derived branch regulators. Acts as a positive regulator of the flavonoid pathway in the late vegetative stage plant. Strigolac
   4934..4958    -  protein_bind   attB2: mutant version of attB; recombination site for the Gateway® BP reaction BP Clonase™
   4995..5013    -  promoter       T7 promoter: promoter for bacteriophage T7 RNA polymerase
   5021..5176    +  CDS            lacZα (fragment): LacZα fragment of β-galactosidase; lacZ fragment
   5180..5608    +  rep_origin     f1 ori (sequence partly withheld): f1 bacteriophage origin of replication; arrow indicates direction of (+) strand synthesis
   5636..5687    -  misc_feature   bom (fragment): basis of mobility region from pBR322
   5766..6569    -  CDS            URA3: orotidine-5'-phosphate decarboxylase, required for uracil biosynthesis; S. cerevisiae URA3; yeast auxotrophic marker, counterselectable with 5-fluoroorotic acid (5-FOA)
   6570..6786    -  promoter       URA3 promoter: S. cerevisiae URA3
   6794..6843    -  misc_feature   bom (fragment): basis of mobility region from pBR322
   6945..5       -  CDS            rop (fragment) (across the origin): Rop protein, which maintains plasmids at low copy number; rop
