[The description below was written by a language model from this plasmid's Addgene catalogue record and pLannotate feature annotations shown in this document.]
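Description:
p416PGK1-OsCYP711A2 (pYL770) is a yeast expression plasmid built on the pAG416-ccdB Gateway destination backbone and intended for Saccharomyces cerevisiae. The record describes it as a centromeric, low-copy vector selected in yeast through the URA3 auxotrophic marker, which is annotated with its own promoter and is counterselectable with 5-FOA. The feature table does not itself annotate a CEN/ARS element. In E. coli the plasmid is maintained through a high-copy ColE1/pUC-type origin and ampicillin resistance (bla). The backbone also carries an f1 origin, lac promoter/operator and lacZα remnants, and flanking T3 and T7 promoters typical of pRS-derived shuttle vectors.

The payload is the Oryza sativa cytochrome P450 OsCYP711A2, inserted by Gateway recombination and lying between attB1 and attB2 sites. The automated annotation labels this coding region by its similarity to Arabidopsis CYP711A1 (MAX1), the enzyme that oxidises carlactone to carlactonoic acid in strigolactone biosynthesis, which fits a rice MAX1 homologue. According to the catalogue entry, expression is driven by the constitutive yeast PGK1 promoter and terminated by the PHO5 terminator. Neither element is annotated, but the unannotated stretches between attB1 and the coding sequence, and between the coding sequence and attB2, are where they would sit, suggesting the whole cassette was transferred as a unit. No epitope tag or reporter is recorded.

The associated work concerns a strigolactone-producing bacterium-yeast consortium, so the plasmid supplies this P450 step in engineered yeast. The sequenced record (6,975 nt) is shorter than the listed total size of 7,499 bp, a discrepancy the record does not explain.
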