Addgene plasmid #178301: p416PGK1-OsCYP711A2(pYL770)
Purpose: Expresses OsCYP711A2 from O. sativa in Saccharomyces cerevisiae. Centromeric URA, PPGK1-OsCYP711A2-Tpho5
Depositing lab: Yanran Li. Depositing organization: University of California, Riverside. Publication: Establishment of strigolactone-producing bacterium-yeast consortium. Wu S, Ma X, Zhou A, Valenzuela A, Zhou K, Li Y. Sci Adv. 2021 Sep 17;7(38):eabh4048. doi: 10.1126/sciadv.abh4048. Epub 2021 Sep 17. PubMed 34533983.
Backbone
  Vector backbone: pAG416-ccdB
  Backbone size w/o insert (bp): 6544
  Total vector size (bp): 7499
  Vector type: Yeast Expression
  Selectable markers: URA3
Growth in bacteria
  Bacterial resistance: Ampicillin, 100 μg/mL
  Growth temperature: 37°C
  Growth strain: DH5alpha
  Copy number: Unknown
Gene/Insert
  Gene/Insert name: OsCYP711A2 (alt name: OsCYP711A2 from O. sativa)
  Species: Oryza sativa
  Insert size (bp): 1620
  GenBank ID: XP_015633367.1
  Promoter: PGK1
  Cloning method: Gateway Cloning
  Sequencing primers: 5′ M13 rev; 3′ M13 for
Terms and licenses: Academic/Nonprofit Terms; Industry Terms: Not Available to Industry
How to cite: p416PGK1-OsCYP711A2(pYL770) was a gift from Yanran Li (Addgene plasmid # 178301 ; http://n2t.net/addgene:178301 ; RRID:Addgene_178301)
